>Addgene plasmid #73452 | J8AAV-HDR Ctnnb1.1 | addgene partial sequence | sequence record 138575 | hU6-F 5'-GAGGGCCTATTTCCCATGATT-3'
GGCTGTTAGAGAGATAATTGGAATTAATTTGACTGTAAACACAAAGATATTAGTACAAAATACGTGACGT
AGAAAGTAATAATTTCTTGGGTAGTTTGCAGTTTTAAAATTATGTTTTAAAATGGACTATCATATGCTTA
CCGTAACTTGAAAGTATTTCGATTTCTTGGCTTTATATATCTTGTGGAAAGGACGAAACACCGCTGTGGT
GGTGGCACCAGAAGTTTTAGAGCTAGAAATAGCAAGTTAAAATAAGGCTAGTCCGTTATCAACTTGAAAA
AGTGGCACCGAGTCGGTGCTTTTTTGTTTTAGAGCTAGAAATAGCAAGTTAAAATAAGGCTAGTCCGTTT
TTAGCGCGTGCGCCAATTCTGCAGACAAATGGCTTTCCCTAGAGAGGGGACATTCTCTAGAAGCACCGTA
TGCCTACAATCTGTTTCTACTGAGAAGAGCTTCCTGACACCGTGGCTGCTGTGTATTTTTAGTGTATGCC
ATGGTGAACTGGCTTTTGGTGTCGGGGCACATAGCCTAGTATAGGTAGCAGAATCACGGTGACCTGGGTT
AAAAACAAACTTAAGTTTTAATGACTTGATGGAATTTTTCAGGGTACCTGAAGCTCAGCGCACAGCTGCT
GTGACACCGCTGCGTGGACAATGGCTACTCAAGGTTTGTGATTCAGATGCCTGTCTGAGGATCTGCCTCA
TAGCCCTGCTGCCTGGCCAGACTGCCTTTGTTCTCTTCCCTTCTGCACACTACCACTGGCTTGGTGAAA
