>Addgene plasmid #73452 | J8AAV-HDR Ctnnb1.1 | addgene partial sequence | sequence record 138577 | U6sponge-F 5'-GGACTATCATATGCTTACCGTAACTTGA-3'
AGGACGAAACACCGCTGTGGTGGTGGCACCAGAAGTTTTAGAGCTAGAAATAGCAAGTTAAAATAAGGCT
AGTCCGTTATCAACTTGAAAAAGTGGCACCGAGTCGGTGCTTTTTTGTTTTAGAGCTAGAAATAGCAAGT
TAAAATAAGGCTAGTCCGTTTTTAGCGCGTGCGCCAATTCTGCAGACAAATGGCTTTCCCTAGAGAGGGG
ACATTCTCTAGAAGCACCGTATGCCTACAATCTGTTTCTACTGAGAAGAGCTTCCTGACACCGTGGCTGC
TGTGTATTTTTAGTGTATGCCATGGTGAACTGGCTTTTGGTGTCGGGGCACATAGCCTAGTATAGGTAGC
AGAATCACGGTGACCTGGGTTAAAAACAAACTTAAGTTTTAATGACTTGATGGAATTTTTCAGGGTACCT
GAAGCTCAGCGCACAGCTGCTGTGACACCGCTGCGTGGACAATGGCTACTCAAGGTTTGTGATTCAGATG
CCTGTCTGAGGATCTGCCTCATAGCCCTGCTGCCTGGCCAGACTGCCTTTGTTCTCTTCCCTTCTGCACA
CTACCACTGGCTTGGTGAAATAATCAGCAAGCCACCGATGGGATCTAATGAGTGCTCTCAGGCCACCCCT
GTCCCATGGAGCTCATACTGACCCTCACCTGCTCTCCTTGGCTGCCTTCTAACAGTATTTCAATGGGTCA
TTGTCGTAGATGGCTTCTTCAGGTAGCATTTTCAGTTCACTAACATACTCTGTTTTTACAGCTGACCTGA
TGGAGTTGG
