[The description below was written by a language model from this plasmid's Addgene catalogue record.]
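Description:
J8AAV-HDR Ctnnb1.1 is an adeno-associated virus (AAV) transfer plasmid designed for CRISPR-mediated genome editing of the mouse Ctnnb1 gene, which encodes beta-catenin. It is propagated in bacteria under ampicillin selection. The record specifies a recombination-deficient cloning strain, a common choice for AAV plasmids because the inverted terminal repeats that flank the packaged genome are prone to rearrangement. The copy number is listed as unknown, and no feature table is provided, so the origin of replication, the exact ITR arrangement and the AAV serotype context are not stated.

According to the purpose field, the payload combines a U6-driven single guide RNA against Ctnnb1 (designated sgCtnnb1.1) with a homology-directed repair (HDR) template for the same locus. U6 is an RNA polymerase III promoter routinely used to express short guide RNAs. The HDR template would supply donor sequence homologous to the target region so that a Cas9-induced double-strand break can be repaired with a defined change rather than by error-prone end joining. The record does not state the specific edit carried by the template, the length of the homology arms, or the guide target site. No Cas9 coding sequence is mentioned, and the associated publication concerns in vivo genome editing in which CRISPR components are delivered by a combination of viral and non-viral routes. This suggests a design in which the AAV supplies the guide and donor while the nuclease is delivered separately. The construct is therefore suited to producing recombinant AAV for delivering guide and repair template to mouse tissues or cells in Ctnnb1 editing experiments.
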