Addgene plasmid #73452: J8AAV-HDR Ctnnb1.1
Purpose: J8AAV-HDR U6sgCtnnb1.1 template
Depositing lab: Wen Xue. Depositing organization: University of Massachusetts, Worcester. Publication: Therapeutic genome editing by combined viral and non-viral delivery of CRISPR system components in vivo. Yin H, Song CQ, Dorkin JR, Zhu LJ, Li Y, Wu Q, Park A, Yang J, Suresh S, Bizhanova A, Gupta A, Bolukbasi MF, Walsh S, Bogorad RL, Gao G, Weng Z, Dong Y, Koteliansky V, Wolfe SA, Langer R, Xue W, Anderson DG. Nat Biotechnol. 2016 Feb 1. doi: 10.1038/nbt.3471. PubMed 26829318.
Backbone
  Vector backbone: AAV
  Vector type: AAV
Growth in bacteria
  Bacterial resistance: Ampicillin, 100 μg/mL
  Growth temperature: 37°C
  Growth strain: NEB Stable
  Copy number: Unknown
Gene/Insert
  Gene/Insert name: Ctnnb1
  Species: M. musculus (mouse)
  Entrez Gene: Ctnnb1 (a.k.a. Bfc, Catnb, Mesc)
Terms and licenses: Academic/Nonprofit Terms; Industry Terms: Not Available to Industry
How to cite: J8AAV-HDR Ctnnb1.1 was a gift from Wen Xue (Addgene plasmid # 73452 ; http://n2t.net/addgene:73452 ; RRID:Addgene_73452)
